Addgene plasmid #61500: pERB217
Purpose: Const. Halotag-GFP-Mito + mCherry-DHFR
Depositing lab: David Chenoweth & Michael Lampson. Publication: Localized light-induced protein dimerization in living cells using a photocaged dimerizer. Ballister ER, Aonbangkhen C, Mayo AM, Lampson MA, Chenoweth DM. Nat Commun. 2014 Nov 17;5:5475. doi: 10.1038/ncomms6475. PubMed 25400104.
Backbone
  Vector backbone: pEM791
  Backbone manufacturer: Dr. Eugene Makeyev
  Vector type: Mammalian Expression
  Selectable markers: Puromycin
Growth in bacteria
  Bacterial resistance: Ampicillin, 100 μg/mL
  Growth temperature: 37°C
  Growth strain: DH5alpha
  Copy number: High Copy
Gene/Insert 1
  Gene/Insert name: HaloTag-GFP-Mito
  Species: H. sapiens (human)
  Tag / fusion protein: HaloTag (N terminal on insert)
Gene/Insert 2
  Gene/Insert name: mCherry-DHFR
  Tag / fusion protein: mCherry (N terminal on insert)
Terms and licenses: Academic/Nonprofit Terms; Industry Terms: Not Available to Industry
How to cite: pERB217 was a gift from David Chenoweth & Michael Lampson (Addgene plasmid # 61500 ; http://n2t.net/addgene:61500 ; RRID:Addgene_61500)
