[The description below was written by a language model from this plasmid's Addgene catalogue record and the feature table of its GenBank file.]
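Description:
pERB217 is a 9.7 kb mammalian expression plasmid built on the pEM791 backbone. It is propagated in E. coli through a high-copy ColE1/pUC-type origin and selected with ampicillin (AmpR). The payload sits between a lox2272 site and a loxP site. These two sites are mutually incompatible, an arrangement typical of Cre recombinase-mediated cassette exchange into a matching genomic acceptor locus, although the record does not state this use explicitly. Immediately after the lox2272 site is a puromycin N-acetyltransferase gene followed by a bGH polyadenylation signal. No promoter is annotated directly upstream of this gene, so puromycin resistance in mammalian cells may depend on a promoter supplied at the integration site.

Expression of the payload is constitutive. It is driven by a CAG-type promoter (CMV enhancer, chicken beta-actin promoter and chimeric intron) that produces a single bicistronic transcript ending in a rabbit beta-globin polyadenylation signal. The first cistron encodes HaloTag fused to EGFP and, according to the catalogue entry, a mitochondrial targeting element. That element is not separately annotated but presumably lies in the unannotated stretch between EGFP and the IRES. An EMCV IRES then directs translation of mCherry fused to E. coli dihydrofolate reductase with a C-terminal Myc epitope.

Together the two proteins form an anchor-and-cargo pair for chemically induced dimerization. HaloTag covalently captures chloroalkane ligands, and ecDHFR binds trimethoprim-type ligands, so a bifunctional small molecule can recruit the red cytosolic protein to the green mitochondrial anchor. The associated publication describes a photocaged dimerizer, and this construct is suited to testing localized, light-triggered recruitment in living cells.
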