LOCUS       Exported 9677 bp ds-DNA circular SYN 12-MAY-2021
DEFINITION  Const. Halotag-GFP-Mito + mCherry-DHFR.
ACCESSION   .
VERSION     .
KEYWORDS    pERB217
SOURCE      synthetic DNA construct
  ORGANISM  synthetic DNA construct
REFERENCE   1 (bases 1 to 9677)
  AUTHORS   Ballister ER, Aonbangkhen C, Mayo AM, Lampson MA, Chenoweth DM
  TITLE     Localized light-induced protein dimerization in living cells using a
            photocaged dimerizer.
  JOURNAL   Nat Commun. 2014 Nov 17;5:5475. doi: 10.1038/ncomms6475.
  PUBMED    25400104
REFERENCE   2 (bases 1 to 9677)
  AUTHORS   .
  TITLE     Direct Submission
  JOURNAL   Exported May 12, 2021 from SnapGene Server 1.1.58
            http://www.snapgene.com
FEATURES             Location/Qualifiers
     source          1..9677
                     /organism="synthetic DNA construct"
                     /mol_type="other DNA"
     polyA_signal    52..100
                     /label=HSV TK poly(A) signal
                     /note="herpes simplex virus thymidine kinase
                     polyadenylation signal (Cole and Stacy, 1985)"
     protein_bind    complement(312..345)
                     /label=lox2272
                     /bound_moiety="Cre recombinase"
                     /note="Cre-mediated recombination occurs in the 8-bp core
                     sequence (GGATACTT). lox2272 sites are compatible with each
                     other, but incompatible with loxP or loxN sites (Lee and
                     Saito, 1988)."
     CDS             350..949
                     /codon_start=1
                     /gene="pac from Streptomyces alboniger"
                     /product="puromycin N-acetyltransferase"
                     /label=PuroR
                     /note="confers resistance to puromycin"
                     /translation="MTEYKPTVRLATRDDVPRAVRTLAAAFADYPATRHTVDPDRHIER
                     VTELQELFLTRVGLDIGKVWVADDGAAVAVWTTPESVEAGAVFAEIGPRMAELSGSRLA
                     AQQQMEGLLAPHRPKEPAWFLATVGVSPDHQGKGLGSAVVLPGVEAAERAGVPAFLETS
                     APRNLPFYERLGFTVTADVEVPEGPRTWCMTRKPGA"
     primer_bind     complement(350..369)
                     /label=Puro-R
                     /note="Puromycin resistance gene, reverse primer. Also
                     called puro-variant-R"
     primer_bind     846..866
                     /label=Puro-F
                     /note="Puromycin resistance gene, forward primer"
     primer_bind     complement(1085..1102)
                     /label=BGH-rev
                     /note="Bovine growth hormone terminator, reverse primer.
                     Also called BGH reverse"
     polyA_signal    1091..1202
                     /label=bGH poly(A) signal
                     /note="bovine growth hormone polyadenylation signal"
     enhancer        1347..1650
                     /label=CMV enhancer
                     /note="human cytomegalovirus immediate early enhancer"
     promoter        1652..1929
                     /label=chicken beta-actin promoter
     intron          1930..2946
                     /label=chimeric intron
                     /note="chimera between introns from chicken beta-actin and
                     rabbit beta-globin"
     primer_bind     2870..2892
                     /label=pCAGGS-5
                     /note="Chimeric intron in CAG promoter, forward primer"
     primer_bind     2954..2973
                     /label=pCAG-F
                     /note="Rabbit beta-globin intron, for pCAG plasmids,
                     forward primer"
     regulatory      3031..3040
                     /regulatory_class="other"
                     /note="vertebrate consensus sequence for strong initiation
                     of translation (Kozak, 1987)"
     CDS             3037..3927
                     /codon_start=1
                     /product="modified bacterial dehalogenase that forms
                     covalent bonds with chloroalkane derivatives"
                     /label=HaloTag(R)
                     /translation="MAEIGTGFPFDPHYVEVLGERMHYVDVGPRDGTPVLFLHGNPTSS
                     YVWRNIIPHVAPTHRCIAPDLIGMGKSDKPDLGYFFDDHVRFMDAFIEALGLEEVVLVI
                     HDWGSALGFHWAKRNPERVKGIAFMEFIRPIPTWDEWPEFARETFQAFRTTDVGRKLII
                     DQNVFIEGTLPMGVVRPLTEVEMDHYREPFLNPVDREPLWRFPNELPIAGEPANIVALV
                     EEYMDWLHQSPVPKLLFWGTPGVLIPPAEAARLAKSLPNCKAVDIGPGLNLLQEDNPDL
                     IGSEIARWLSTLEISG"
     regulatory      3934..3943
                     /regulatory_class="other"
                     /note="vertebrate consensus sequence for strong initiation
                     of translation (Kozak, 1987)"
     CDS             3940..4656
                     /codon_start=1
                     /product="enhanced GFP"
                     /label=EGFP
                     /translation="MVSKGEELFTGVVPILVELDGDVNGHKFSVSGEGEGDATYGKLTL
                     KFICTTGKLPVPWPTLVTTLTYGVQCFSRYPDHMKQHDFFKSAMPEGYVQERTIFFKDD
                     GNYKTRAEVKFEGDTLVNRIELKGIDFKEDGNILGHKLEYNYNSHNVYIMADKQKNGIK
                     VNFKIRHNIEDGSVQLADHYQQNTPIGDGPVLLPDNHYLSTQSALSKDPNEKRDHMVLL
                     EFVTAAGITLGMDELYK"
     CDS             3940..4656
                     /codon_start=1
                     /product="the original enhanced GFP (Yang et al., 1996)"
                     /label=EGFP
                     /note="mammalian codon-optimized"
                     /translation="MVSKGEELFTGVVPILVELDGDVNGHKFSVSGEGEGDATYGKLTL
                     KFICTTGKLPVPWPTLVTTLTYGVQCFSRYPDHMKQHDFFKSAMPEGYVQERTIFFKDD
                     GNYKTRAEVKFEGDTLVNRIELKGIDFKEDGNILGHKLEYNYNSHNVYIMADKQKNGIK
                     VNFKIRHNIEDGSVQLADHYQQNTPIGDGPVLLPDNHYLSTQSALSKDPNEKRDHMVLL
                     EFVTAAGITLGMDELYK"
     primer_bind     complement(3985..4006)
                     /label=EGFP-N
                     /note="EGFP, reverse primer"
     primer_bind     complement(4246..4265)
                     /label=EXFP-R
                     /note="For distinguishing EGFP variants, reverse primer"
     primer_bind     4593..4614
                     /label=EGFP-C
                     /note="EGFP, forward primer"
     misc_feature    4919..5492
                     /label=IRES
                     /note="internal ribosome entry site (IRES) of the
                     encephalomyocarditis virus (EMCV)"
     misc_feature    4942..5494
                     /label=IRES
                     /note="internal ribosome entry site (IRES) of the
                     encephalomyocarditis virus (EMCV)"
     primer_bind     complement(5086..5103)
                     /label=IRES reverse
                     /note="IRES internal ribosome entry site, reverse primer.
                     Also called pCDH-rev"
     primer_bind     5313..5332
                     /label=IRES-F
                     /note="IRES internal ribosome entry site, forward primer"
     CDS             5494..6201
                     /codon_start=1
                     /product="monomeric derivative of DsRed fluorescent protein
                     (Shaner et al., 2004)"
                     /label=mCherry
                     /note="mammalian codon-optimized"
                     /translation="MVSKGEEDNMAIIKEFMRFKVHMEGSVNGHEFEIEGEGEGRPYEG
                     TQTAKLKVTKGGPLPFAWDILSPQFMYGSKAYVKHPADIPDYLKLSFPEGFKWERVMNF
                     EDGGVVTVTQDSSLQDGEFIYKVKLRGTNFPSDGPVMQKKTMGWEASSERMYPEDGALK
                     GEIKQRLKLKDGGHYDAEVKTTYKAKKPVQLPGAYNVNIKLDITSHNEDYTIVEQYERA
                     EGRHSTGGMDELYK"
     primer_bind     complement(5639..5657)
                     /label=mCherry-R
                     /note="mCherry, reverse primer"
     primer_bind     5907..5926
                     /label=mCherry-F
                     /note="mCherry, forward primer"
     CDS             6220..6693
                     /codon_start=1
                     /gene="folA"
                     /product="E. coli dihydrofolate reductase"
                     /label=ecDHFR
                     /translation="ISLIAALAVDRVIGMENAMPWNLPADLAWFKRNTLNKPVIMGRHT
                     WESIGRPLPGRKNIILSSQPGTDDRVTWVKSVDEAIAACGDVPEIMVIGGGRVYEQFLP
                     KAQKLYLTHIDAEVEGDTHFPDYEPDDWESVFSEFHDADAQNSHSYCFEILERR"
     CDS             6694..6723
                     /codon_start=1
                     /product="Myc (human c-Myc proto-oncogene) epitope tag"
                     /label=Myc
                     /translation="EQKLISEEDL"
     primer_bind     complement(6824..6843)
                     /label=Bglob-pA-R
                     /note="Rabbit beta-globin polyA region, reverse primer"
     polyA_signal    6889..6944
                     /label=-beta-globin poly(A) signal
                     /note="rabbit beta-globin polyadenylation signal (Gil and
                     Proudfoot, 1987)"
     primer_bind     complement(6943..6962)
                     /label=rbglobpA-R
                     /note="Rabbit beta-globin polyA, reverse primer. Also
                     called rb-glob-pA-term-R"
     protein_bind    complement(7305..7338)
                     /label=loxP
                     /bound_moiety="Cre recombinase"
                     /note="Cre-mediated recombination occurs in the 8-bp core
                     sequence (GCATACAT)."
     polyA_signal    7351..7472
                     /label=SV40 poly(A) signal
                     /note="SV40 polyadenylation signal"
     primer_bind     complement(7388..7407)
                     /label=SV40pA-R
                     /note="SV40 polyA, reverse primer"
     primer_bind     7442..7461
                     /label=EBV-rev
                     /note="SV40 polyA terminator, reverse primer"
     primer_bind     complement(7491..7511)
                     /label=T3
                     /note="T3 promoter, forward primer"
     promoter        complement(7491..7509)
                     /label=T3 promoter
                     /note="promoter for bacteriophage T3 RNA polymerase"
     primer_bind     complement(7530..7546)
                     /label=M13 rev
                     /note="common sequencing primer, one of multiple similar
                     variants"
     primer_bind     complement(7530..7546)
                     /label=M13 Reverse
                     /note="In lacZ gene. Also called M13-rev"
     primer_bind     complement(7543..7565)
                     /label=M13/pUC Reverse
                     /note="In lacZ gene"
     protein_bind    7554..7570
                     /label=lac operator
                     /bound_moiety="lac repressor encoded by lacI"
                     /note="The lac repressor binds to the lac operator to
                     inhibit transcription in E. coli. This inhibition can be
                     relieved by adding lactose or
                     isopropyl-beta-D-thiogalactopyranoside (IPTG)."
     promoter        complement(7578..7608)
                     /label=lac promoter
                     /note="promoter for the E. coli lac operon"
     protein_bind    7623..7644
                     /label=CAP binding site
                     /bound_moiety="E. coli catabolite activator protein"
                     /note="CAP binding activates transcription in the presence
                     of cAMP."
     primer_bind     complement(7761..7778)
                     /label=L4440
                     /note="L4440 vector, forward primer"
     rep_origin      complement(7932..8520)
                     /direction=LEFT
                     /label=ori
                     /note="high-copy-number ColE1/pMB1/pBR322/pUC origin of
                     replication"
     primer_bind     complement(8012..8031)
                     /label=pBR322ori-F
                     /note="pBR322 origin, forward primer"
     CDS             complement(8691..9551)
                     /codon_start=1
                     /gene="bla"
                     /product="beta-lactamase"
                     /label=AmpR
                     /note="confers resistance to ampicillin, carbenicillin, and
                     related antibiotics"
                     /translation="MSIQHFRVALIPFFAAFCLPVFAHPETLVKVKDAEDQLGARVGYI
                     ELDLNSGKILESFRPEERFPMMSTFKVLLCGAVLSRIDAGQEQLGRRIHYSQNDLVEYS
                     PVTEKHLTDGMTVRELCSAAITMSDNTAANLLLTTIGGPKELTAFLHNMGDHVTRLDRW
                     EPELNEAIPNDERDTTMPVAMATTLRKLLTGELLTLASRQQLIDWMEADKVAGPLLRSA
                     LPAGWFIADKSGAGERGSRGIIAALGPDGKPSRIVVIYTTGSQATMDERNRQIAEIGAS
                     LIKHW"
     primer_bind     9314..9333
                     /label=Amp-R
                     /note="Ampicillin resistance gene, reverse primer"
     promoter        complement(9552..9656)
                     /gene="bla"
                     /label=AmpR promoter
ORIGIN
        1 aagcttaata aacacggaag gagacaatac cggaaggaac ccgcgctatg acggcaataa
       61 aaagacagaa taaaacgcac gggtgttggg tcgtttgttc ataaacgcgg ggttcggtcc
      121 cagggctggc actctgtcga taccccaccg agaccccatt ggggccaata cgcccgcgtt
      181 tcttcctttt ccccacccca ccccccaagt tcgggtgaag gcccagggct cgcagccaac
      241 gtcggggcgg caggccctgc catagccact ggccccgtgg gttagggacg gggtccccca
      301 ttcgagaata aataacttcg tataaagtat cctatacgaa gttatcacca tgaccgagta
      361 caagcccacg gtgcgcctcg ccacccgcga cgacgtcccc cgggccgtac gcaccctcgc
      421 cgccgcgttc gccgactacc ccgccacgcg ccacaccgtc gacccggacc gccacatcga
      481 gcgggtcacc gagctgcaag aactcttcct cacgcgcgtc gggctcgaca tcggcaaggt
      541 gtgggtcgcg gacgacggcg ccgcggtggc ggtctggacc acgccggaga gcgtcgaagc
      601 gggggcggtg ttcgccgaga tcggcccgcg catggccgag ttgagcggtt cccggctggc
      661 cgcgcagcaa cagatggaag gcctcctggc gccgcaccgg cccaaggagc ccgcgtggtt
      721 cctggccacc gtcggcgtct cgcccgacca ccagggcaag ggtctgggca gcgccgtcgt
      781 gctccccgga gtggaggcgg ccgagcgcgc cggggtgccc gccttcctgg agacctccgc
      841 gccccgcaac ctccccttct acgagcggct cggcttcacc gtcaccgccg acgtcgaggt
      901 gcccgaagga ccgcgcacct ggtgcatgac ccgcaagccc ggtgcctgac gcccgcccca
      961 cgacccgcag cgcccgaccg aaaggagcgc acgaccccat ggctccgacc gaagccgacc
     1021 cgggcggccc cgccgacccc gcacccgccc ccgaggccca ccgactctag agctcgctga
     1081 tcagcctcga ctgtgccttc tagttgccag ccatctgttg tttgcccctc ccccgtgcct
     1141 tccttgaccc tggaaggtgc cactcccact gtcctttcct aataaaatga ggaaattgca
     1201 tcgcattgtc tgagtaggtg tcattctatt ctggggggtg gggtggggca ggacagcaag
     1261 ggggaggatt gggaagacaa tagcactagt tattaatagt aatcaattac ggggtcatta
     1321 gttcatagcc catatatgga gttccgcgtt acataactta cggtaaatgg cccgcctggc
     1381 tgaccgccca acgacccccg cccattgacg tcaataatga cgtatgttcc catagtaacg
     1441 ccaataggga ctttccattg acgtcaatgg gtggagtatt tacggtaaac tgcccacttg
     1501 gcagtacatc aagtgtatca tatgccaagt acgcccccta ttgacgtcaa tgacggtaaa
     1561 tggcccgcct ggcattatgc ccagtacatg accttatggg actttcctac ttggcagtac
     1621 atctacgtat tagtcatcgc tattaccatg gtcgaggtga gccccacgtt ctgcttcact
     1681 ctccccatct cccccccctc cccaccccca attttgtatt tatttatttt ttaattattt
     1741 tgtgcagcga tgggggcggg gggggggggg gggcgcgcgc caggcggggc ggggcggggc
     1801 gaggggcggg gcggggcgag gcggagaggt gcggcggcag ccaatcagag cggcgcgctc
     1861 cgaaagtttc cttttatggc gaggcggcgg cggcggcggc cctataaaaa gcgaagcgcg
     1921 cggcgggcgg gagtcgctgc gcgctgcctt cgccccgtgc cccgctccgc cgccgcctcg
     1981 cgccgcccgc cccggctctg actgaccgcg ttactcccac aggtgagcgg gcgggacggc
     2041 ccttctcctc cgggctgtaa ttagcgcttg gtttaatgac ggcttgtttc ttttctgtgg
     2101 ctgcgtgaaa gccttgaggg gctccgggag ggccctttgt gcggggggag cggctcgggg
     2161 ggtgcgtgcg tgtgtgtgtg cgtggggagc gccgcgtgcg gctccgcgct gcccggcggc
     2221 tgtgagcgct gcgggcgcgg cgcggggctt tgtgcgctcc gcagtgtgcg cgaggggagc
     2281 gcggccgggg gcggtgcccc gcggtgcggg gggggctgcg aggggaacaa aggctgcgtg
     2341 cggggtgtgt gcgtgggggg gtgagcaggg ggtgtgggcg cgtcggtcgg gctgcaaccc
     2401 cccctgcacc cccctccccg agttgctgag cacggcccgg cttcgggtgc ggggctccgt
     2461 acggggcgtg gcgcggggct cgccgtgccg ggcggggggt ggcggcaggt gggggtgccg
     2521 ggcggggcgg ggccgcctcg ggccggggag ggctcggggg aggggcgcgg cggcccccgg
     2581 agcgccggcg gctgtcgagg cgcggcgagc cgcagccatt gccttttatg gtaatcgtgc
     2641 gagagggcgc agggacttcc tttgtcccaa atctgtgcgg agccgaaatc tgggaggcgc
     2701 cgccgcaccc cctctagcgg gcgcggggcg aagcggtgcg gcgccggcag gaaggaaatg
     2761 ggcggggagg gccttcgtgc gtcgccgcgc cgccgtcccc ttctccctct ccagcctcgg
     2821 ggctgtccgc ggggggacgg ctgccttcgg gggggacggg gcagggcggg gttcggcttc
     2881 tggcgtgtga ccggcggctc tagagcctct gctaaccatg ttcatgcctt cttctttttc
     2941 ctacagctcc tgggcaacgt gctggttatt gtgctgtctc atcattttgg caaagaattg
     3001 ctcgaccacc ggcgcgctgc agtacggcgc gccaccatgg cagaaatcgg tactggcttt
     3061 ccattcgacc cccattatgt ggaagtcctg ggcgagcgca tgcactacgt cgatgttggt
     3121 ccgcgcgatg gcacccctgt gctgttcctg cacggtaacc cgacctcctc ctacgtgtgg
     3181 cgcaacatca tcccgcatgt tgcaccgacc catcgctgca ttgctccaga cctgatcggt
     3241 atgggcaaat ccgacaaacc agacctgggt tatttcttcg acgaccacgt ccgcttcatg
     3301 gatgccttca tcgaagccct gggtctggaa gaggtcgtcc tggtcattca cgactggggc
     3361 tccgctctgg gtttccactg ggccaagcgc aatccagagc gcgtcaaagg tattgcattt
     3421 atggagttca tccgccctat cccgacctgg gacgaatggc cagaatttgc ccgcgagacc
     3481 ttccaggcct tccgcaccac cgacgtcggc cgcaagctga tcatcgatca gaacgttttt
     3541 atcgagggta cgctgccgat gggtgtcgtc cgcccgctga ctgaagtcga gatggaccat
     3601 taccgcgagc cgttcctgaa tcctgttgac cgcgagccac tgtggcgctt cccaaacgag
     3661 ctgccaatcg ccggtgagcc agcgaacatc gtcgcgctgg tcgaagaata catggactgg
     3721 ctgcaccagt cccctgtccc gaagctgctg ttctggggca ccccaggcgt tctgatccca
     3781 ccggccgaag ccgctcgcct ggccaaaagc ctgcctaact gcaaggctgt ggacatcggc
     3841 ccgggtctga atctgctgca agaagacaac ccggacctga tcggcagcga gatcgcgcgc
     3901 tggctgtcga cgctcgagat ttccggttac gtagccacca tggtgagcaa gggcgaggag
     3961 ctgttcaccg gggtggtgcc catcctggtc gagctggacg gcgacgtaaa cggccacaag
     4021 ttcagcgtgt ccggcgaggg cgagggcgat gccacctacg gcaagctgac cctgaagttc
     4081 atctgcacca ccggcaagct gcccgtgccc tggcccaccc tcgtgaccac cctgacctac
     4141 ggcgtgcagt gcttcagccg ctaccccgac cacatgaagc agcacgactt cttcaagtcc
     4201 gccatgcccg aaggctacgt ccaggagcgc accatcttct tcaaggacga cggcaactac
     4261 aagacccgcg ccgaggtgaa gttcgagggc gacaccctgg tgaaccgcat cgagctgaag
     4321 ggcatcgact tcaaggagga cggcaacatc ctggggcaca agctggagta caactacaac
     4381 agccacaacg tctatatcat ggccgacaag cagaagaacg gcatcaaggt gaacttcaag
     4441 atccgccaca acatcgagga cggcagcgtg cagctcgccg accactacca gcagaacacc
     4501 cccatcggcg acggccccgt gctgctgccc gacaaccact acctgagcac ccagtccgcc
     4561 ctgagcaaag accccaacga gaagcgcgat cacatggtcc tgctggagtt cgtgaccgcc
     4621 gccgggatca ctctcggcat ggacgagctg tacaagggtg gtgaatccgg tgatgcatcg
     4681 ggaagtggaa gtggatctcg agctcaagct tcgaattcaa aactaattgc taaaagtgca
     4741 gaagacgaaa aagcgaagga agaaccaggg aaccatagga tcgtaattct tgcaatgtta
     4801 gctattggcg tgttctcttt aggggcgctt atcaaaatta ttcaattaag aaaaaataat
     4861 taaggatcca ccggatctag ataactgatc tccggatgac gataagctta aggatccgcc
     4921 cctctccctc ccccccccct aacgttactg gccgaagccg cttggaataa ggccggtgtg
     4981 cgtttgtcta tatgttattt tccaccatat tgccgtcttt tggcaatgtg agggcccgga
     5041 aacctggccc tgtcttcttg acgagcattc ctaggggtct ttcccctctc gccaaaggaa
     5101 tgcaaggtct gttgaatgtc gtgaaggaag cagttcctct ggaagcttct tgaagacaaa
     5161 caacgtctgt agcgaccctt tgcaggcagc ggaacccccc acctggcgac aggtgcctct
     5221 gcggccaaaa gccacgtgta taagatacac ctgcaaaggc ggcacaaccc cagtgccacg
     5281 ttgtgagttg gatagttgtg gaaagagtca aatggctctc ctcaagcgta ttcaacaagg
     5341 ggctgaagga tgcccagaag gtaccccatt gtatgggatc tgatctgggg cctcggtaca
     5401 catgctttac atgtgtttag tcgaggttaa aaaaacgtct aggccccccg aaccacgggg
     5461 acgtggtttt cctttgaaaa acacgatgat aatatggtga gcaagggcga ggaggataac
     5521 atggccatca tcaaggagtt catgcgcttc aaggtgcaca tggagggctc cgtgaacggc
     5581 cacgagttcg agatcgaggg cgagggcgag ggccgcccct acgagggcac ccagaccgcc
     5641 aagctgaagg tgaccaaggg tggccccctg cccttcgcct gggacatcct gtcccctcag
     5701 ttcatgtacg gctccaaggc ctacgtgaag caccccgccg acatccccga ctacttgaag
     5761 ctgtccttcc ccgagggctt caagtgggag cgcgtgatga acttcgagga cggcggcgtg
     5821 gtgaccgtga cccaggactc ctccctgcag gacggcgagt tcatctacaa ggtgaagctg
     5881 cgcggcacca acttcccctc cgacggcccc gtaatgcaga agaagaccat gggctgggag
     5941 gcctcctccg agcggatgta ccccgaggac ggcgccctga agggcgagat caagcagagg
     6001 ctgaagctga aggacggcgg ccactacgac gctgaggtca agaccaccta caaggccaag
     6061 aagcccgtgc agctgcccgg cgcctacaac gtcaacatca agttggacat cacctcccac
     6121 aacgaggact acaccatcgt ggaacagtac gaacgcgccg agggccgcca ctccaccggc
     6181 ggcatggacg agctgtataa ggccggcctg gagtctagaa tcagtctgat tgcggcgtta
     6241 gcggtagatc gcgttatcgg catggaaaac gccatgccgt ggaacctgcc tgccgatctc
     6301 gcctggttta aacgcaacac cttaaataaa cccgtgatta tgggccgcca tacctgggaa
     6361 tcaatcggtc gtccgttgcc aggacgcaaa aatattatcc tcagcagtca accgggtacg
     6421 gacgatcgcg taacgtgggt gaagtcggtg gatgaagcca tcgcggcgtg tggtgacgta
     6481 ccagaaatca tggtgattgg cggcggtcgc gtttatgaac agttcttgcc aaaagcgcaa
     6541 aaactgtatc tgacgcatat cgacgcagaa gtggaaggcg acacccattt cccggattac
     6601 gagccggatg actgggaatc ggtattcagc gaattccacg atgctgatgc gcagaactct
     6661 cacagctatt gctttgagat tctggagcgg cgggaacaaa aactcatctc agaagaggat
     6721 ctttaattaa gcgctcgagg cggccgcctc ctcaggtgca ggctgcctat cagaaggtgg
     6781 tggctggtgt ggccaatgcc ctggctcaca aataccactg agatcttttt ccctctgcca
     6841 aaaattatgg ggacatcatg aagccccttg agcatctgac ttctggctaa taaaggaaat
     6901 ttattttcat tgcaatagtg tgttggaatt ttttgtgtct ctcactcgga aggacatatg
     6961 ggagggcaaa tcatttaaaa catcagaatg agtatttggt ttagagtttg gcaacatatg
     7021 ccatatgctg gctgccatga acaaaggtgg ctataaagag gtcatcagta tatgaaacag
     7081 ccccctgctg tccattcctt attccataga aaagccttga cttgaggtta gatttttttt
     7141 atattttgtt ttgtgttatt tttttcttta acatccctaa aattttcctt acatgtttta
     7201 ctagccagat ttttcctcct ctcctgacta ctcccagtca tagctgtccc tcttctctta
     7261 tgaagatccc tcgacctgag cgtcgagcta gcatatggat ccatataact tcgtataatg
     7321 tatgctatac gaagttatta cgataccgtc aacttgttta ttgcagctta taatggttac
     7381 aaataaagca atagcatcac aaatttcaca aataaagcat ttttttcact gcattctagt
     7441 tgtggtttgt ccaaactcat caatgtatct taggtaccca gcttttgttc cctttagtga
     7501 gggttaattg cgcgcttggc gtaatcatgg tcatagctgt ttcctgtgtg aaattgttat
     7561 ccgctcacaa ttccacacaa catacgagcc ggaagcataa agtgtaaagc ctggggtgcc
     7621 taatgagtga gctaactcac attaattgcg ttgcgctcac tgcccgcttt ccagtcggga
     7681 aacctgtcgt gccagctgca ttaatgaatc ggccaacgcg cggggagagg cggtttgcgt
     7741 attgggcgct cttccgcttc ctcgctcact gactcgctgc gctcggtcgt tcggctgcgg
     7801 cgagcggtat cagctcactc aaaggcggta atacggttat ccacagaatc aggggataac
     7861 gcaggaaaga acatgtgagc aaaaggccag caaaaggcca ggaaccgtaa aaaggccgcg
     7921 ttgctggcgt ttttccatag gctccgcccc cctgacgagc atcacaaaaa tcgacgctca
     7981 agtcagaggt ggcgaaaccc gacaggacta taaagatacc aggcgtttcc ccctggaagc
     8041 tccctcgtgc gctctcctgt tccgaccctg ccgcttaccg gatacctgtc cgcctttctc
     8101 ccttcgggaa gcgtggcgct ttctcatagc tcacgctgta ggtatctcag ttcggtgtag
     8161 gtcgttcgct ccaagctggg ctgtgtgcac gaaccccccg ttcagcccga ccgctgcgcc
     8221 ttatccggta actatcgtct tgagtccaac ccggtaagac acgacttatc gccactggca
     8281 gcagccactg gtaacaggat tagcagagcg aggtatgtag gcggtgctac agagttcttg
     8341 aagtggtggc ctaactacgg ctacactaga agaacagtat ttggtatctg cgctctgctg
     8401 aagccagtta ccttcggaaa aagagttggt agctcttgat ccggcaaaca aaccaccgct
     8461 ggtagcggtg gtttttttgt ttgcaagcag cagattacgc gcagaaaaaa aggatctcaa
     8521 gaagatcctt tgatcttttc tacggggtct gacgctcagt ggaacgaaaa ctcacgttaa
     8581 gggattttgg tcatgagatt atcaaaaagg atcttcacct agatcctttt aaattaaaaa
     8641 tgaagtttta aatcaatcta aagtatatat gagtaaactt ggtctgacag ttaccaatgc
     8701 ttaatcagtg aggcacctat ctcagcgatc tgtctatttc gttcatccat agttgcctga
     8761 ctccccgtcg tgtagataac tacgatacgg gagggcttac catctggccc cagtgctgca
     8821 atgataccgc gagacccacg ctcaccggct ccagatttat cagcaataaa ccagccagcc
     8881 ggaagggccg agcgcagaag tggtcctgca actttatccg cctccatcca gtctattaat
     8941 tgttgccggg aagctagagt aagtagttcg ccagttaata gtttgcgcaa cgttgttgcc
     9001 attgctacag gcatcgtggt gtcacgctcg tcgtttggta tggcttcatt cagctccggt
     9061 tcccaacgat caaggcgagt tacatgatcc cccatgttgt gcaaaaaagc ggttagctcc
     9121 ttcggtcctc cgatcgttgt cagaagtaag ttggccgcag tgttatcact catggttatg
     9181 gcagcactgc ataattctct tactgtcatg ccatccgtaa gatgcttttc tgtgactggt
     9241 gagtactcaa ccaagtcatt ctgagaatag tgtatgcggc gaccgagttg ctcttgcccg
     9301 gcgtcaatac gggataatac cgcgccacat agcagaactt taaaagtgct catcattgga
     9361 aaacgttctt cggggcgaaa actctcaagg atcttaccgc tgttgagatc cagttcgatg
     9421 taacccactc gtgcacccaa ctgatcttca gcatctttta ctttcaccag cgtttctggg
     9481 tgagcaaaaa caggaaggca aaatgccgca aaaaagggaa taagggcgac acggaaatgt
     9541 tgaatactca tactcttcct ttttcaatat tattgaagca tttatcaggg ttattgtctc
     9601 atgagcggat acatatttga atgtatttag aaaaataaac aaataggggt tccgcgcaca
     9661 tttccccgaa aagtgcc
//
