>Addgene plasmid #61500 | pERB217 | addgene partial sequence | sequence record 102087 | EGFP-C 5'-CATGGTCCTGCTGGAGTTCGTG-3'
TGGTGAATCCGGTGATGCATCGGGAAGTGGAAGTGGATCTCGAGCTCAAGCTTCGAATTCAAAACTAATT
GCTAAAAGTGCAGAAGACGAAAAAGCGAAGGAAGAACCAGGGAACCATAGGATCGTAATTCTTGCAATGT
TAGCTATTGGCGTGTTCTCTTTAGGGGCGCTTATCAAAATTATTCAATTAAGAAAAAATAATTAAGGATC
CACCGGATCTAGATAACTGATCTCCGGATGACGATAAGCTTAAGGATCCGCCCCTCTCCCTCCCCCCCCC
CTAACGTTACTGGCCGAAGCCGCTTGGAATAAGGCCGGTGTGCGTTTGTCTATATGTTATTTTCCACCAT
ATTGCCGTCTTTTGGCAATGTGAGGGCCCGGAAACCTGGCCCTGTCTTCTTGACGAGCATTCCTAGGGGT
CTTTCCCCTCTCGCCAAAGGAATGCAAGGTCTGTTGAATGTCGTGAAGGAAGCAGTTCCTCTGGAAGCTT
CTTGAAGACAAACAACGTCTGTAGCGACCCTTTGCAGGCAGCGGAACCCCCCACCTGGCGACAGGTGCCT
CTGCGGCCAAAAGCCACGTGTATAAGATACACCTGCAAAGGCGGCACAACCCCAGTGCCACGTTGTGAGT
TGGATAGTTGTGGAAAGAGTCAAATGGCTCTCCTCAAGCGTATTCAACAAGGGGCTGAAGGATGCCCAGA
AGGTACCCCATTGTATGGGATCTGATCTGGGGCCTCGGTACACATGC
