>Addgene plasmid #61500 | pERB217 | addgene partial sequence | sequence record 104924 | mCherry-F 5'-ccccgtaatgcagaagaaga-3'
GAGGACGGCGCCCTGAAGGGCGAGATCAAGCAGAGGCTGAAGCTGAAGGACGGCGGCCACTACGACGCTG
AGGTCAAGACCACCTACAAGGCCAAGAAGCCCGTGCAGCTGCCCGGCGCCTACAACGTCAACATCAAGTT
GGACATCACCTCCCACAACGAGGACTACACCATCGTGGAACAGTACGAACGCGCCGAGGGCCGCCACTCC
ACCGGCGGCATGGACGAGCTGTATAAGGCCGGCCTGGAGTCTAGAATCAGTCTGATTGCGGCGTTAGCGG
TAGATCGCGTTATCGGCATGGAAAACGCCATGCCGTGGAACCTGCCTGCCGATCTCGCCTGGTTTAAACG
CAACACCTTAAATAAACCCGTGATTATGGGCCGCCATACCTGGGAATCAATCGGTCGTCCGTTGCCAGGA
CGCAAAAATATTATCCTCAGCAGTCAACCGGGTACGGACGATCGCGTAACGTGGGTGAAGTCGGTGGATG
AAGCCATCGCGGCGTGTGGTGACGTACCAGAAATCATGGTGATTGGCGGCGGTCGCGTTTATGAACAGTT
CTTGCCAAAAGCGCAAAAACTGTATCTGACGCATATCGACGCAGAAGTGGAAGGCGACACCCATTTCCCG
GATTACGAGCCGGATGACTGGGAATCGGTATTCAGCGAATTCCACGATGCTGATGCGCAGAACTCTCACA
GCTATTGCTTTGAGATTCTGGAGCGGCGGGAACAAAAACTCATCTCAGAAGAGGATCTTTAATTAAGCGC
TCGAGGCGGCCGC
