>Addgene plasmid #61500 | pERB217 | addgene partial sequence | sequence record 105632 | EGFP-N 5'-CGTCGCCGTCCAGCTCGACCAG-3'
TCTCGAGCGTCGACAGCCAGCGCGCGATCTCGCTGCCGATCAGGTCCGGGTTGTCTTCTTGCAGCAGATT
CAGACCCGGGCCGATGTCCACAGCCTTGCAGTTAGGCAGGCTTTTGGCCAGGCGAGCGGCTTCGGCCGGT
GGGATCAGAACGCCTGGGGTGCCCCAGAACAGCAGCTTCGGGACAGGGGACTGGTGCAGCCAGTCCATGT
ATTCTTCGACCAGCGCGACGATGTTCGCTGGCTCACCGGCGATTGGCAGCTCGTTTGGGAAGCGCCACAG
TGGCTCGCGGTCAACAGGATTCAGGAACGGCTCGCGGTAATGGTCCATCTCGACTTCAGTCAGCGGGCGG
ACGACACCCATCGGCAGCGTACCCTCGATAAAAACGTTCTGATCGATGATCAGCTTGCGGCCGACGTCGG
TGGTGCGGAAGGCCTGGAAGGTCTCGCGGGCAAATTCTGGCCATTCGTCCCAGGTCGGGATAGGGCGGAT
GAACTCCATAAATGCAATACCTTTGACGCGCTCTGGATTGCGCTTGGCCCAGTGGAAACCCAGAGCGGAG
CCCCAGTCGTGAATGACCAGGACGACCTCTTCCAGACCCAGGGCTTCGATG
